>Addgene plasmid #23871 | pDONR223-PRKAA1 | depositor partial sequence | sequence record 11038 | Author sequence
ATGGCGACAGCCGAGAAGCAGAAACACGACGGGCGGGTGAAGATCGGCCACTACATTCTGGGTGACACGC
TGGGGGTCGGCACCTTCGGCAAAGTGAAGGTTGGCAAACATGAATTGACTGGGCATAAAGTAGCTGTGAA
GATACTCAATCGACAGAAGATTCGGAGCCTTGATGTGGTAGGAAAAATCCGCAGAGAAATTCAGAACCTC
AAGCTTTTCAGGCATCCTCATATAATTAAACTGTACCAGGTCATCAGTACACCATCTGATATTTTCATGG
TGATGGAATATGTCTCAGGAGGAGAGCTATTTGATTATATCTGTAAGAATGGAAGGCTGGATGAAAAAGA
AAGTCGGCGTCTGTTCCAACAGATCCTTTCTGGTGTGGATTATTGTCACAGGCATATGGTGGTCCATAGA
GATTTGAAACCTGAAAATGTCCTGCTTGATGCACACATGAATGCAAAGATAGCTGATTTTGGTCTTTCAA
ACATGATGTCAGATGGTGAATTTTTAAGAACAAGTTGTGGCTCACCCAACTATGCTGCACCAGAAGTAAT
TTCAGGAAGATTGTATGCAGGCCCAGAGGTAGATATATGGAGCAGTGGGGTTATTCTCTATGCTTTATTA
TGTGGAACCCTTCCATTTGATGATGACCATGTGCCAACTCTTTTTAAGAAGATATGTGATGGGATCTTCT
ATACCCCTCAATATTTAAATCCTTCTGTGATTAGCCTTTTGAAACATATGCTGCAGGTGGATCCCATGAA
GAGGGCCACAATCAAAGATATCAGGGAACATGAATGGTTTAAACAGGACCTTCCAAAATATCTCTTTCCT
GAGGATCCATCATATAGTTCAACCATGATTGATGATGAAGCCTTAAAAGAAGTATGTGAAAAGTTTGAGT
GCTCAGAAGAGGAAGTTCTCAGCTGTCTTTACAACAGAAATCACCAGGATCCTTTGGCAGTTGCCTACCA
TCTCATAATAGATAACAGGAGAATAATGAATGAAGCCAAAGATTTCTATTTGGCGACAAGCCCACCTGAT
TCTTTTCTTGATGATCATCACCTGACTCGGCCCCATCCTGAAAGAGTACCATTCTTGGTTGCTGAAACAC
CAAGGGCACGCCATACCCTTGATGAATTAAATCCACAGAAATCCAAACACCAAGGTGTAAGGAAAGCAAA
ATGGCATTTAGGAATTAGAAGTCAAAGTCGACCAAATGATATTATGGCAGAAGTATGTAGAGCAATCAAA
CAATTGGATTATGAATGGAAGGTTGTAAACCCATATTATTTGCGTGTACGAAGGAAGAATCCTGTGACAA
GCACTTACTCCAAAATGAGTCTACAGTTATACCAAGTGGATAGTAGAACTTATCTACTGGATTTCCGTAG
TATTGATGATGAAATTACAGAAGCCAAATCAGGGACTGCTACTCCACAGAGATCGGGATCAGTTAGCAAC
TATCGATCTTGCCAAAGGAGTGATTCAGATGCTGAGGCTCAAGGAAAATCCTCAGAAGTTTCTCTTACCT
CATCTGTGACCTCACTTGACTCTTCTCCTGTTGACCTAACTCCAAGACCTGGAAGTCACACAATAGAATT
TTTTGAGATGTGTGCAAATCTAATTAAAATTCTTGCACAATAA
