>Addgene plasmid #23871 | pDONR223-PRKAA1 | addgene partial sequence | sequence record 29651 | 23871 with M13pUC-fwd
TAGCTCGGGCCCAATAATGATTTTATTTTGACTGATAGTGACCTGTTCGTTGCAACAAATTGATGAGCAA
TGCTTTTTTATAATGCCAACTTTGTACAAAAAAGTTGGCATGGCGACAGCCGAGAAGCAGAAACACGACG
GGCGGGTGAAGATCGGCCACTACATTCTGGGTGACACGCTGGGGGTCGGCACCTTCGGCAAAGTGAAGGT
TGGCAAACATGAATTGACTGGGCATAAAGTAGCTGTGAAGATACTCAATCGACAGAAGATTCGGAGCCTT
GATGTGGTAGGAAAAATCCGCAGAGAAATTCAGAACCTCAAGCTTTTCAGGCATCCTCATATAATTAAAC
TGTACCAGGTCATCAGTACACCATCTGATATTTTCATGGTGATGGAATATGTCTCAGGAGGAGAGCTATT
TGATTATATCTGTAAGAATGGAAGGCTGGATGAAAAAGAAAGTCGGCGTCTGTTCCAACAGATCCTTTCT
GGTGTGGATTATTGTCACAGGCATATGGTGGTCCATAGAGATTTGAAACCTGAAAATGTCCTGCTTGATG
CACACATGAATGCAAAGATAGCTGATTTTGGTCTTTCAAACATGATGTCAGATGGTGAATTTTTAAGAAC
AAGTTGTGGCTCACCCAACTATGCTGCACCAGAAGTAATTTCAGGAAGATTGTATGCAGGCCCAGAGGTA
GATATATGGAGCAGTGGGGTTATTCTCTATGCTTTATTATGTGGAACC
