[The description below was written by a language model from this plasmid's Addgene catalogue record.]
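Description:
pDONR223-PRKAA1 is a Gateway entry-type clone built in the Invitrogen pDONR223 donor backbone (about 5 kb without insert). It carries the human PRKAA1 open reading frame, which encodes the alpha 1 catalytic subunit of AMP-activated protein kinase (AMPK). The plasmid is maintained at high copy in standard E. coli cloning strains and is selected with spectinomycin. The insert is recorded as 1653 bp and was introduced by Gateway recombination. In a clone of this kind the ORF would normally sit between attL recombination sites, although no feature table is provided to confirm the site annotation. M13 forward and reverse primer sites flank the insert for sequence verification.

The vector is a shuttle for the ORF, not an expression construct. The record lists no mammalian promoter, and the depositor explicitly warns against using the plasmid directly for transfection. The ORF was deliberately cloned without a stop codon, so that transfer by LR recombination into a destination vector places it in frame with a C-terminal epitope tag and a stop codon supplied by that vector. The depositors point to a companion set of lentiviral destination vectors (pLX301 to pLX304), obtained separately, for expressing these ORFs in mammalian cells. The clone belongs to a kit of similar ORF clones, and the associated publication concerns resistance to RAF inhibition through reactivation of the MAP kinase pathway. This points to use in gain-of-function expression studies once the ORF has been moved into a suitable expression backbone.
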