Addgene plasmid #23871: pDONR223-PRKAA1
Depositing lab: William Hahn & David Root. Depositing organization: Dana-Farber Cancer Institute. Publication: COT drives resistance to RAF inhibition through MAP kinase pathway reactivation. Johannessen CM, Boehm JS, Kim SY, Thomas SR, Wardwell L, Johnson LA, Emery CM, Stransky N, Cogdill AP, Barretina J, Caponigro G, Hieronymus H, Murray RR, Salehi-Ashtiani K, Hill DE, Vidal M, Zhao JJ, Yang X, Alkan O, Kim S, Harris JL, Wilson CJ, Myer VE, Finan PM, Root DE, Roberts TM, Golub T, Flaherty KT, Dummer R, Weber BL, Sellers WR, Schlegel R, Wargo JA, Hahn WC, Garraway LA. Nature. 2010 Dec 16;468(7326):968-72. doi: 10.1038/nature09627 PubMed 21107320.
Backbone
  Vector backbone: pDONR223
  Backbone manufacturer: Invitrogen
  Backbone size w/o insert (bp): 5005
  Vector type: Gateway Donor vector
Growth in bacteria
  Bacterial resistance: Spectinomycin, 50 μg/mL
  Growth temperature: 37°C
  Growth strain: DH5alpha
  Copy number: High Copy
Gene/Insert
  Gene/Insert name: PRKAA1 (alt name: protein kinase, AMP-activated, alpha 1 catalytic subunit)
  Species: H. sapiens (human)
  Insert size (bp): 1653
  Entrez Gene: PRKAA1 (a.k.a. AMPK, AMPK alpha 1, AMPKa1)
  Cloning method: Gateway Cloning
  Sequencing primers: 5′ M13pUC-fwd; 3′ M13rev
Terms and licenses: Academic/Nonprofit Terms; Industry Terms: Not Available to Industry
Depositor comments: The ORF has no Stop codon. This design enables easy recombination into a destination vector to add an epitope tag of choice and Stop codon to the ORF. Do NOT use this plasmid directly for transfections. A set of 4 custom lentiviral vectors is available ( pLX301 (http://www.addgene.org/25895/) , pLX302 (http://www.addgene.org/25896/) , pLX303 (http://www.addgene.org/25897/) , pLX304 (http://www.addgene.org/25890/) ) to be used to express these ORFs in mammalian cells. These plasmids are not included in the kit and must be ordered separately.
How to cite: pDONR223-PRKAA1 was a gift from William Hahn & David Root (Addgene plasmid # 23871 ; http://n2t.net/addgene:23871 ; RRID:Addgene_23871)
